Addgene plasmid #72361: PX458_ZNF146_2
Purpose: Encodes gRNA for 3' target of human ZNF146 along with Cas9 with 2A GFP
Depositing lab: Eric Mendenhall & Richard M. Myers. Depositing organization: University of Alabama in Huntsville.
Backbone
  Vector backbone: PX458
  Backbone size w/o insert (bp): 9289
  Vector type: CRISPR
Growth in bacteria
  Bacterial resistance: Ampicillin, 100 μg/mL
  Growth temperature: 37°C
  Growth strain: DH5alpha
  Copy number: High Copy
Gene/Insert
  Gene/Insert name: ZNF146
  gRNA/shRNA sequence: CCACTTTCAAGGCTTTCAT
  Species: H. sapiens (human)
  Entrez Gene: ZNF146 (a.k.a. OZF)
  Cloning method: Gibson Cloning
  Sequencing primers: 5′ pBR322ori-F
Terms and licenses: Academic/Nonprofit Terms; Industry Terms: Not Available to Industry
Depositor comments: Note: This plasmid is part of the Mendenhall and Meyers CRISPR-based Tagging system to add a tag (currently using FLAG) to endogenous proteins. Please see https://www.addgene.org/crispr/tagging/ for more details.
How to cite: PX458_ZNF146_2 was a gift from Eric Mendenhall & Richard M. Myers (Addgene plasmid # 72361 ; http://n2t.net/addgene:72361 ; RRID:Addgene_72361)
