[The description below was written by a language model from this plasmid's Addgene catalogue record and pLannotate feature annotations shown in this document.]
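Description:
PX458_ZNF146_2 is a mammalian CRISPR expression plasmid built on the PX458 backbone, an all-in-one vector that delivers both a guide RNA and Streptococcus pyogenes Cas9 linked to a GFP reporter. It is propagated in E. coli as a high-copy plasmid through a ColE1/pUC-type origin and selected with ampicillin via the β-lactamase gene. The backbone also carries an M13/f1-type phage origin, a single annotated AAV2 inverted terminal repeat, and short bom and rop fragments that appear to be backbone remnants rather than working parts.

The payload consists of two expression units. A human U6 RNA polymerase III promoter drives a guide RNA, in which a spacer directed at the 3' region of the human ZNF146 (OZF) gene, inserted by Gibson cloning, sits upstream of the SpCas9 gRNA scaffold; a second partial scaffold fragment is annotated just downstream. The second unit uses a CMV enhancer, chicken β-actin promoter and hybrid intron to express Cas9. The annotation splits Cas9 into adjoining N- and C-terminal portions, but these form one continuous coding region, followed by a nucleoplasmin nuclear localization signal and EGFP, with a bovine growth hormone polyadenylation signal terminating the transcript. According to the record, EGFP is joined to Cas9 through a 2A peptide, although the 2A element itself is not annotated in the feature table. This arrangement would yield separate Cas9 and GFP proteins, so that transfected cells can be identified or sorted by fluorescence.

The plasmid belongs to a CRISPR-based tagging system for adding an epitope tag, currently FLAG, to endogenous proteins. Cutting near the 3' end of ZNF146 is consistent with that purpose. Any donor template is not part of this construct.
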