Features (pLannotate 1.2.2; 19 found; start..end, strand, type, name):
     15..255     +  promoter       U6 promoter: RNA polymerase III promoter for human U6 snRNA
    284..359     +  misc_RNA       gRNA scaffold: guide RNA scaffold for the Streptococcus pyogenes CRISPR/Cas9 system
    366..409     +  misc_RNA       gRNA scaffold (fragment): guide RNA scaffold for the Streptococcus pyogenes CRISPR/Cas9 system
    456..741     +  enhancer       CMV enhancer: human cytomegalovirus immediate early enhancer; contains an 18-bp deletion relative to the standard CMV enhancer
    743..1020    +  promoter       chicken β-actin promoter: No description available
   1021..1249    +  intron         hybrid intron: hybrid between chicken β-actin (CBA) and minute virus of mice (MMV) introns (Gray et al., 2011)
   1387..2988    +  CDS            Cas9(N): N-terminal portion of Streptococcus pyogenes Cas9 (Zetsche et al., 2015)
   2989..5487    +  CDS            Cas9(C): C-terminal portion of Streptococcus pyogenes Cas9 (Zetsche et al., 2015)
   5488..5535    +  CDS            nucleoplasmin NLS: bipartite nuclear localization signal from nucleoplasmin
   5605..6318    +  CDS            EGFP: EGFP is a basic (constitutively fluorescent) green fluorescent protein published in 1996, derived from Aequorea victoria. It is reported to be a rapidly-maturing weak dimer with moderate acid sensitivity.
   6352..6463    +  polyA_signal   bGH poly(A) signal: bovine growth hormone polyadenylation signal
   6568..6708    +  repeat_region  AAV2 ITR: inverted terminal repeat of adeno-associated virus serotype 2 inverted
   6713..6764    -  misc_feature   bom (fragment): basis of mobility region from pBR322
   6783..7163    +  rep_origin     M13 ori (sequence partly withheld): M13 bacteriophage origin of replication; arrow indicates direction of (+) strand synthesis
   7239..7288    -  misc_feature   bom (fragment): basis of mobility region from pBR322
   7390..7425    -  CDS            rop (fragment): Rop protein, which maintains plasmids at low copy number; rop
   7520..7624    +  promoter       AmpR promoter: bla
   7625..8485    +  CDS            AmpR: β-lactamase; bla; confers resistance to ampicillin, carbenicillin, and related antibiotics
   8656..9244    +  rep_origin     ori: high-copy-number ColE1/pMB1/pBR322/pUC origin of replication
>Addgene plasmid #72361 | PX458_ZNF146_2 | depositor full sequence | sequence record 134648 | PX458_ZNF146_2 sequence 9291 bps
TTTTGCTCACATGTGAGGGCCTATTTCCCATGATTCCTTCATATTTGCATATACGATACAAGGCTGTTAG
AGAGATAATTGGAATTAATTTGACTGTAAACACAAAGATATTAGTACAAAATACGTGACGTAGAAAGTAA
TAATTTCTTGGGTAGTTTGCAGTTTTAAAATTATGTTTTAAAATGGACTATCATATGCTTACCGTAACTT
GAAAGTATTTCGATTTCTTGGCTTTATATATCTTGTGGAAAGGACGAAACACCGCCACTTTCAAGGCTTT
CATGTTTTAGAGCTAGAAATAGCAAGTTAAAATAAGGCTAGTCCGTTATCAACTTGAAAAAGTGGCACCG
AGTCGGTGCTTTTTTGTTTTAGAGCTAGAAATAGCAAGTTAAAATAAGGCTAGTCCGTTTTTAGCGCGTG
CGCCAATTCTGCAGACAAATGGCTCTAGAGGTACCCGTTACATAACTTACGGTAAATGGCCCGCCTGGCT
GACCGCCCAACGACCCCCGCCCATTGACGTCAATAGTAACGCCAATAGGGACTTTCCATTGACGTCAATG
GGTGGAGTATTTACGGTAAACTGCCCACTTGGCAGTACATCAAGTGTATCATATGCCAAGTACGCCCCCT
ATTGACGTCAATGACGGTAAATGGCCCGCCTGGCATTGTGCCCAGTACATGACCTTATGGGACTTTCCTA
CTTGGCAGTACATCTACGTATTAGTCATCGCTATTACCATGGTCGAGGTGAGCCCCACGTTCTGCTTCAC
TCTCCCCATCTCCCCCCCCTCCCCACCCCCAATTTTGTATTTATTTATTTTTTAATTATTTTGTGCAGCG
ATGGGGGCGGGGGGGGGGGGGGGGCGCGCGCCAGGCGGGGCGGGGCGGGGCGAGGGGCGGGGCGGGGCGA
GGCGGAGAGGTGCGGCGGCAGCCAATCAGAGCGGCGCGCTCCGAAAGTTTCCTTTTATGGCGAGGCGGCG
GCGGCGGCGGCCCTATAAAAAGCGAAGCGCGCGGCGGGCGGGAGTCGCTGCGACGCTGCCTTCGCCCCGT
GCCCCGCTCCGCCGCCGCCTCGCGCCGCCCGCCCCGGCTCTGACTGACCGCGTTACTCCCACAGGTGAGC
GGGCGGGACGGCCCTTCTCCTCCGGGCTGTAATTAGCTGAGCAAGAGGTAAGGGTTTAAGGGATGGTTGG
TTGGTGGGGTATTAATGTTTAATTACCTGGAGCACCTGCCTGAAATCACTTTTTTTCAGGTTGGACCGGT
GCCACCATGGACTATAAGGACCACGACGGAGACTACAAGGATCATGATATTGATTACAAAGACGATGACG
ATAAGATGGCCCCAAAGAAGAAGCGGAAGGTCGGTATCCACGGAGTCCCAGCAGCCGACAAGAAGTACAG
CATCGGCCTGGACATCGGCACCAACTCTGTGGGCTGGGCCGTGATCACCGACGAGTACAAGGTGCCCAGC
AAGAAATTCAAGGTGCTGGGCAACACCGACCGGCACAGCATCAAGAAGAACCTGATCGGAGCCCTGCTGT
TCGACAGCGGCGAAACAGCCGAGGCCACCCGGCTGAAGAGAACCGCCAGAAGAAGATACACCAGACGGAA
GAACCGGATCTGCTATCTGCAAGAGATCTTCAGCAACGAGATGGCCAAGGTGGACGACAGCTTCTTCCAC
AGACTGGAAGAGTCCTTCCTGGTGGAAGAGGATAAGAAGCACGAGCGGCACCCCATCTTCGGCAACATCG
TGGACGAGGTGGCCTACCACGAGAAGTACCCCACCATCTACCACCTGAGAAAGAAACTGGTGGACAGCAC
CGACAAGGCCGACCTGCGGCTGATCTATCTGGCCCTGGCCCACATGATCAAGTTCCGGGGCCACTTCCTG
ATCGAGGGCGACCTGAACCCCGACAACAGCGACGTGGACAAGCTGTTCATCCAGCTGGTGCAGACCTACA
ACCAGCTGTTCGAGGAAAACCCCATCAACGCCAGCGGCGTGGACGCCAAGGCCATCCTGTCTGCCAGACT
GAGCAAGAGCAGACGGCTGGAAAATCTGATCGCCCAGCTGCCCGGCGAGAAGAAGAATGGCCTGTTCGGA
AACCTGATTGCCCTGAGCCTGGGCCTGACCCCCAACTTCAAGAGCAACTTCGACCTGGCCGAGGATGCCA
AACTGCAGCTGAGCAAGGACACCTACGACGACGACCTGGACAACCTGCTGGCCCAGATCGGCGACCAGTA
CGCCGACCTGTTTCTGGCCGCCAAGAACCTGTCCGACGCCATCCTGCTGAGCGACATCCTGAGAGTGAAC
ACCGAGATCACCAAGGCCCCCCTGAGCGCCTCTATGATCAAGAGATACGACGAGCACCACCAGGACCTGA
CCCTGCTGAAAGCTCTCGTGCGGCAGCAGCTGCCTGAGAAGTACAAAGAGATTTTCTTCGACCAGAGCAA
GAACGGCTACGCCGGCTACATTGACGGCGGAGCCAGCCAGGAAGAGTTCTACAAGTTCATCAAGCCCATC
CTGGAAAAGATGGACGGCACCGAGGAACTGCTCGTGAAGCTGAACAGAGAGGACCTGCTGCGGAAGCAGC
GGACCTTCGACAACGGCAGCATCCCCCACCAGATCCACCTGGGAGAGCTGCACGCCATTCTGCGGCGGCA
GGAAGATTTTTACCCATTCCTGAAGGACAACCGGGAAAAGATCGAGAAGATCCTGACCTTCCGCATCCCC
TACTACGTGGGCCCTCTGGCCAGGGGAAACAGCAGATTCGCCTGGATGACCAGAAAGAGCGAGGAAACCA
TCACCCCCTGGAACTTCGAGGAAGTGGTGGACAAGGGCGCTTCCGCCCAGAGCTTCATCGAGCGGATGAC
CAACTTCGATAAGAACCTGCCCAACGAGAAGGTGCTGCCCAAGCACAGCCTGCTGTACGAGTACTTCACC
GTGTATAACGAGCTGACCAAAGTGAAATACGTGACCGAGGGAATGAGAAAGCCCGCCTTCCTGAGCGGCG
AGCAGAAAAAGGCCATCGTGGACCTGCTGTTCAAGACCAACCGGAAAGTGACCGTGAAGCAGCTGAAAGA
GGACTACTTCAAGAAAATCGAGTGCTTCGACTCCGTGGAAATCTCCGGCGTGGAAGATCGGTTCAACGCC
TCCCTGGGCACATACCACGATCTGCTGAAAATTATCAAGGACAAGGACTTCCTGGACAATGAGGAAAACG
AGGACATTCTGGAAGATATCGTGCTGACCCTGACACTGTTTGAGGACAGAGAGATGATCGAGGAACGGCT
GAAAACCTATGCCCACCTGTTCGACGACAAAGTGATGAAGCAGCTGAAGCGGCGGAGATACACCGGCTGG
GGCAGGCTGAGCCGGAAGCTGATCAACGGCATCCGGGACAAGCAGTCCGGCAAGACAATCCTGGATTTCC
TGAAGTCCGACGGCTTCGCCAACAGAAACTTCATGCAGCTGATCCACGACGACAGCCTGACCTTTAAAGA
GGACATCCAGAAAGCCCAGGTGTCCGGCCAGGGCGATAGCCTGCACGAGCACATTGCCAATCTGGCCGGC
AGCCCCGCCATTAAGAAGGGCATCCTGCAGACAGTGAAGGTGGTGGACGAGCTCGTGAAAGTGATGGGCC
GGCACAAGCCCGAGAACATCGTGATCGAAATGGCCAGAGAGAACCAGACCACCCAGAAGGGACAGAAGAA
CAGCCGCGAGAGAATGAAGCGGATCGAAGAGGGCATCAAAGAGCTGGGCAGCCAGATCCTGAAAGAACAC
CCCGTGGAAAACACCCAGCTGCAGAACGAGAAGCTGTACCTGTACTACCTGCAGAATGGGCGGGATATGT
ACGTGGACCAGGAACTGGACATCAACCGGCTGTCCGACTACGATGTGGACCATATCGTGCCTCAGAGCTT
TCTGAAGGACGACTCCATCGACAACAAGGTGCTGACCAGAAGCGACAAGAACCGGGGCAAGAGCGACAAC
GTGCCCTCCGAAGAGGTCGTGAAGAAGATGAAGAACTACTGGCGGCAGCTGCTGAACGCCAAGCTGATTA
CCCAGAGAAAGTTCGACAATCTGACCAAGGCCGAGAGAGGCGGCCTGAGCGAACTGGATAAGGCCGGCTT
CATCAAGAGACAGCTGGTGGAAACCCGGCAGATCACAAAGCACGTGGCACAGATCCTGGACTCCCGGATG
AACACTAAGTACGACGAGAATGACAAGCTGATCCGGGAAGTGAAAGTGATCACCCTGAAGTCCAAGCTGG
TGTCCGATTTCCGGAAGGATTTCCAGTTTTACAAAGTGCGCGAGATCAACAACTACCACCACGCCCACGA
CGCCTACCTGAACGCCGTCGTGGGAACCGCCCTGATCAAAAAGTACCCTAAGCTGGAAAGCGAGTTCGTG
TACGGCGACTACAAGGTGTACGACGTGCGGAAGATGATCGCCAAGAGCGAGCAGGAAATCGGCAAGGCTA
CCGCCAAGTACTTCTTCTACAGCAACATCATGAACTTTTTCAAGACCGAGATTACCCTGGCCAACGGCGA
GATCCGGAAGCGGCCTCTGATCGAGACAAACGGCGAAACCGGGGAGATCGTGTGGGATAAGGGCCGGGAT
TTTGCCACCGTGCGGAAAGTGCTGAGCATGCCCCAAGTGAATATCGTGAAAAAGACCGAGGTGCAGACAG
GCGGCTTCAGCAAAGAGTCTATCCTGCCCAAGAGGAACAGCGATAAGCTGATCGCCAGAAAGAAGGACTG
GGACCCTAAGAAGTACGGCGGCTTCGACAGCCCCACCGTGGCCTATTCTGTGCTGGTGGTGGCCAAAGTG
GAAAAGGGCAAGTCCAAGAAACTGAAGAGTGTGAAAGAGCTGCTGGGGATCACCATCATGGAAAGAAGCA
GCTTCGAGAAGAATCCCATCGACTTTCTGGAAGCCAAGGGCTACAAAGAAGTGAAAAAGGACCTGATCAT
CAAGCTGCCTAAGTACTCCCTGTTCGAGCTGGAAAACGGCCGGAAGAGAATGCTGGCCTCTGCCGGCGAA
CTGCAGAAGGGAAACGAACTGGCCCTGCCCTCCAAATATGTGAACTTCCTGTACCTGGCCAGCCACTATG
AGAAGCTGAAGGGCTCCCCCGAGGATAATGAGCAGAAACAGCTGTTTGTGGAACAGCACAAGCACTACCT
GGACGAGATCATCGAGCAGATCAGCGAGTTCTCCAAGAGAGTGATCCTGGCCGACGCTAATCTGGACAAA
GTGCTGTCCGCCTACAACAAGCACCGGGATAAGCCCATCAGAGAGCAGGCCGAGAATATCATCCACCTGT
TTACCCTGACCAATCTGGGAGCCCCTGCCGCCTTCAAGTACTTTGACACCACCATCGACCGGAAGAGGTA
CACCAGCACCAAAGAGGTGCTGGACGCCACCCTGATCCACCAGAGCATCACCGGCCTGTACGAGACACGG
ATCGACCTGTCTCAGCTGGGAGGCGACAAAAGGCCGGCGGCCACGAAAAAGGCCGGCCAGGCAAAAAAGA
AAAAGGAATTCGGCAGTGGAGAGGGCAGAGGAAGTCTGCTAACATGCGGTGACGTCGAGGAGAATCCTGG
CCCAGTGAGCAAGGGCGAGGAGCTGTTCACCGGGGTGGTGCCCATCCTGGTCGAGCTGGACGGCGACGTA
AACGGCCACAAGTTCAGCGTGTCCGGCGAGGGCGAGGGCGATGCCACCTACGGCAAGCTGACCCTGAAGT
TCATCTGCACCACCGGCAAGCTGCCCGTGCCCTGGCCCACCCTCGTGACCACCCTGACCTACGGCGTGCA
GTGCTTCAGCCGCTACCCCGACCACATGAAGCAGCACGACTTCTTCAAGTCCGCCATGCCCGAAGGCTAC
GTCCAGGAGCGCACCATCTTCTTCAAGGACGACGGCAACTACAAGACCCGCGCCGAGGTGAAGTTCGAGG
GCGACACCCTGGTGAACCGCATCGAGCTGAAGGGCATCGACTTCAAGGAGGACGGCAACATCCTGGGGCA
CAAGCTGGAGTACAACTACAACAGCCACAACGTCTATATCATGGCCGACAAGCAGAAGAACGGCATCAAG
GTGAACTTCAAGATCCGCCACAACATCGAGGACGGCAGCGTGCAGCTCGCCGACCACTACCAGCAGAACA
CCCCCATCGGCGACGGCCCCGTGCTGCTGCCCGACAACCACTACCTGAGCACCCAGTCCGCCCTGAGCAA
AGACCCCAACGAGAAGCGCGATCACATGGTCCTGCTGGAGTTCGTGACCGCCGCCGGGATCACTCTCGGC
ATGGACGAGCTGTACAAGGAATTCTAACTAGAGCTCGCTGATCAGCCTCGACTGTGCCTTCTAGTTGCCA
GCCATCTGTTGTTTGCCCCTCCCCCGTGCCTTCCTTGACCCTGGAAGGTGCCACTCCCACTGTCCTTTCC
TAATAAAATGAGGAAATTGCATCGCATTGTCTGAGTAGGTGTCATTCTATTCTGGGGGGTGGGGTGGGGC
AGGACAGCAAGGGGGAGGATTGGGAAGAGAATAGCAGGCATGCTGGGGAGCGGCCGCAGGAACCCCTAGT
GATGGAGTTGGCCACTCCCTCTCTGCGCGCTCGCTCGCTCACTGAGGCCGGGCGACCAAAGGTCGCCCGA
CGCCCGGGCTTTGCCCGGGCGGCCTCAGTGAGCGAGCGAGCGCGCAGCTGCCTGCAGGGGCGCCTGATGC
GGTATTTTCTCCTTACGCATCTGTGCGGTATTTCACACCGCATA
[142 nt withheld, positions 6765-6906]
C
[141 nt withheld, positions 6908-7048]
CCTTTGACGTTGGAGTCCACGTTCTTT
[37 nt withheld, positions 7076-7112]
ACCCTATCTCGGGCTATTCTTTTGATTTATAAGGGATTTTGCCGATTTCGGCCTATTGGTTAAAAAATGA
GCTGATTTAACAAAAATTTAACGCGAATTTTAACAAAATATTAACGTTTACAATTTTATGGTGCACTCTC
AGTACAATCTGCTCTGATGCCGCATAGTTAAGCCAGCCCCGACACCCGCCAACACCCGCTGACGCGCCCT
GACGGGCTTGTCTGCTCCCGGCATCCGCTTACAGACAAGCTGTGACCGTCTCCGGGAGCTGCATGTGTCA
GAGGTTTTCACCGTCATCACCGAAACGCGCGAGACGAAAGGGCCTCGTGATACGCCTATTTTTATAGGTT
AATGTCATGATAATAATGGTTTCTTAGACGTCAGGTGGCACTTTTCGGGGAAATGTGCGCGGAACCCCTA
TTTGTTTATTTTTCTAAATACATTCAAATATGTATCCGCTCATGAGACAATAACCCTGATAAATGCTTCA
ATAATATTGAAAAAGGAAGAGTATGAGTATTCAACATTTCCGTGTCGCCCTTATTCCCTTTTTTGCGGCA
TTTTGCCTTCCTGTTTTTGCTCACCCAGAAACGCTGGTGAAAGTAAAAGATGCTGAAGATCAGTTGGGTG
CACGAGTGGGTTACATCGAACTGGATCTCAACAGCGGTAAGATCCTTGAGAGTTTTCGCCCCGAAGAACG
TTTTCCAATGATGAGCACTTTTAAAGTTCTGCTATGTGGCGCGGTATTATCCCGTATTGACGCCGGGCAA
GAGCAACTCGGTCGCCGCATACACTATTCTCAGAATGACTTGGTTGAGTACTCACCAGTCACAGAAAAGC
ATCTTACGGATGGCATGACAGTAAGAGAATTATGCAGTGCTGCCATAACCATGAGTGATAACACTGCGGC
CAACTTACTTCTGACAACGATCGGAGGACCGAAGGAGCTAACCGCTTTTTTGCACAACATGGGGGATCAT
GTAACTCGCCTTGATCGTTGGGAACCGGAGCTGAATGAAGCCATACCAAACGACGAGCGTGACACCACGA
TGCCTGTAGCAATGGCAACAACGTTGCGCAAACTATTAACTGGCGAACTACTTACTCTAGCTTCCCGGCA
ACAATTAATAGACTGGATGGAGGCGGATAAAGTTGCAGGACCACTTCTGCGCTCGGCCCTTCCGGCTGGC
TGGTTTATTGCTGATAAATCTGGAGCCGGTGAGCGTGGAAGCCGCGGTATCATTGCAGCACTGGGGCCAG
ATGGTAAGCCCTCCCGTATCGTAGTTATCTACACGACGGGGAGTCAGGCAACTATGGATGAACGAAATAG
ACAGATCGCTGAGATAGGTGCCTCACTGATTAAGCATTGGTAACTGTCAGACCAAGTTTACTCATATATA
CTTTAGATTGATTTAAAACTTCATTTTTAATTTAAAAGGATCTAGGTGAAGATCCTTTTTGATAATCTCA
TGACCAAAATCCCTTAACGTGAGTTTTCGTTCCACTGAGCGTCAGACCCCGTAGAAAAGATCAAAGGATC
TTCTTGAGATCCTTTTTTTCTGCGCGTAATCTGCTGCTTGCAAACAAAAAAACCACCGCTACCAGCGGTG
GTTTGTTTGCCGGATCAAGAGCTACCAACTCTTTTTCCGAAGGTAACTGGCTTCAGCAGAGCGCAGATAC
CAAATACTGTCCTTCTAGTGTAGCCGTAGTTAGGCCACCACTTCAAGAACTCTGTAGCACCGCCTACATA
CCTCGCTCTGCTAATCCTGTTACCAGTGGCTGCTGCCAGTGGCGATAAGTCGTGTCTTACCGGGTTGGAC
TCAAGACGATAGTTACCGGATAAGGCGCAGCGGTCGGGCTGAACGGGGGGTTCGTGCACACAGCCCAGCT
TGGAGCGAACGACCTACACCGAACTGAGATACCTACAGCGTGAGCTATGAGAAAGCGCCACGCTTCCCGA
AGGGAGAAAGGCGGACAGGTATCCGGTAAGCGGCAGGGTCGGAACAGGAGAGCGCACGAGGGAGCTTCCA
GGGGGAAACGCCTGGTATCTTTATAGTCCTGTCGGGTTTCGCCACCTCTGACTTGAGCGTCGATTTTTGT
GATGCTCGTCAGGGGGGCGGAGCCTATGGAAAAACGCCAGCAACGCGGCCTTTTTACGGTTCCTGGCCTT
TTGCTGGCC
