>Addgene plasmid #72361 | PX458_ZNF146_2 | addgene partial sequence | sequence record 134642 | pBR322ori-F 5'-GGGAAACGCCTGGTATCTTT-3'
AGCGTCGATTTTTGTGATGCTCGTCAGGGGGGCGGAGCCTATGGAAAAACGCCAGCAACGCGGCCTTTTT
ACGGTTCCTGGCCTTTTGCTGGCCTTTTGCTCACATGTGAGGGCCTATTTCCCATGATTCCTTCATATTT
GCATATACGATACAAGGCTGTTAGAGAGATAATTGGAATTAATTTGACTGTAAACACAAAGATATTAGTA
CAAAATACGTGACGTAGAAAGTAATAATTTCTTGGGTAGTTTGCAGTTTTAAAATTATGTTTTAAAATGG
ACTATCATATGCTTACCGTAACTTGAAAGTATTTCGATTTCTTGGCTTTATATATCTTGTGGAAAGGACG
AAACACCGCCACTTTCAAGGCTTTCATGTTTTAGAGCTAGAAATAGCAAGTTAAAATAAGGCTAGTCCGT
TATCAACTTGAAAAAGTGGCACCGAGTCGGTGCTTTTTTGTTTTAGAGCTAGAAATAGCAAGTTAAAATA
AGGCTAGTCCGTTTTTAGCGCGTGCGCCAATTCTGCAGACAAATGGCTCTAGAGGTACCCGTTACATAAC
TTACGGTAAATGGCCCGCCTGGCTGACCGCCCAACGACCCCCGCCCATTGACGTCAATAGTAACGCC
