>Addgene plasmid #72361 | PX458_ZNF146_2 | addgene partial sequence | sequence record 134643 | pCBhProF2 5'-agggtttaagggatggttgg-3'
ACGGAGACTACAAGGATCATGATATTGATTACAAAGACGATGACGATAAGATGGCCCCAAAGAAGAAGCG
GAAGGTCGGTATCCACGGAGTCCCAGCAGCCGACAAGAAGTACAGCATCGGCCTGGACATCGGCACCAAC
TCTGTGGGCTGGGCCGTGATCACCGACGAGTACAAGGTGCCCAGCAAGAAATTCAAGGTGCTGGGCAACA
CCGACCGGCACAGCATCAAGAAGAACCTGATCGGAGCCCTGCTGTTCGACAGCGGCGAAACAGCCGAGGC
CACCCGGCTGAAGAGAACCGCCAGAAGAA
